Addgene plasmid #240020: LLPS-pCDH-DDX6-WT
Purpose: Expresses human DDX6 fused to EGFP in mammalian cells
Depositing lab: Rui Su. Depositing organization: Beckman Research Institute of the City of Hope. Publication: DDX6 undergoes phase separation to modulate metabolic plasticity and chemoresistance. Bi H, Li W, Ren L, Zhang H, Dong L, Chan A, Wang X, Yang L, Zhang X, Xue M, Qin H, Wu X, Hoeve-Scott JT, Zhang B, Li L, Wunderlich M, Mulloy JC, Rosen ST, Chen J, Li X, Chen CW, Su R. Nat Commun. 2025 Dec 2;17(1):260. doi: 10.1038/s41467-025-66966-4. PubMed 41330929.
Backbone
  Vector backbone: pCDH
  Vector type: Lentiviral
Growth in bacteria
  Bacterial resistance: Ampicillin, 100 μg/mL
  Growth temperature: 37°C
  Growth strain: NEB Stable
  Copy number: High Copy
Gene/Insert
  Gene/Insert name: DDX6
  Species: H. sapiens (human)
  Tag / fusion protein: 6xHis (N terminal on insert); EGFP (C terminal on insert)
  Cloning method: Unknown
Terms and licenses: Academic/Nonprofit Terms; Industry Terms: Not Available to Industry
How to cite: LLPS-pCDH-DDX6-WT was a gift from Rui Su (Addgene plasmid # 240020 ; http://n2t.net/addgene:240020 ; RRID:Addgene_240020)
