[The description below was written by a language model from this plasmid's Addgene catalogue record and pLannotate feature annotations shown in this document.]
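Description:
LLPS-pCDH-DDX6-WT is a lentiviral transfer plasmid built on the pCDH backbone for expressing wild-type human DDX6 as an EGFP fusion in mammalian cells. In bacteria it is maintained through a high-copy ColE1/pUC-type origin and selected with ampicillin via the β-lactamase gene. Remnants of lac and pBR322 sequences (lacZα, lacI, rop and bom fragments) are backbone residue with no evident functional role. The viral portion follows a third-generation-style layout. An RSV promoter replaces the U3 region upstream of a truncated HIV-1 5' LTR to drive genomic RNA production in packaging cells. It is followed by the Ψ packaging signal with a partial gag sequence, the Rev response element for Rev-dependent nuclear export, and the cPPT/CTS element that aids nuclear import of the reverse-transcribed genome. A second truncated HIV-1 LTR closes the cassette, followed by an SV40 poly(A) signal and an SV40 origin.

Between the LTRs, a CMV promoter with a partial enhancer drives the DDX6 coding sequence, which is immediately followed by EGFP to give a C-terminal fluorescent fusion. The catalogue entry also lists an N-terminal 6xHis tag, although this is not annotated separately in the feature table. Downstream, an EF-1α core promoter combined with an HTLV-1 LTR segment drives a puromycin resistance gene, allowing selection of transduced cells. A WPRE lies after it to enhance transcript stability and expression. DDX6 is a DEAD-box helicase essential for P-body formation. Consistent with the "LLPS" name and the associated study of DDX6 phase separation, the construct is suited to visualising DDX6 localisation and condensate behaviour in living cells, either by transient transfection or by stable lentiviral transduction.
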