Features (pLannotate 1.2.2; 29 found; start..end, strand, type, name):
     58..212     -  CDS            lacZα (fragment): LacZα fragment of β-galactosidase; lacZ fragment
    226..452     +  promoter       RSV promoter: Rous sarcoma virus enhancer/promoter
    453..633     +  LTR            5' LTR (truncated): truncated 5' long terminal repeat (LTR) from HIV-1
    680..805     +  misc_feature   HIV-1 Ψ: packaging signal of human immunodeficiency virus type 1
    789..1127    +  CDS            HIV-1 gag (fragment): gag protein from human immunodeficiency virus 1; gag
   1298..1531    +  misc_feature   RRE: The Rev response element (RRE) of HIV-1 allows for Rev-dependent mRNA export from the nucleus to the cytoplasm.
   1908..2008    +  CDS            Rev (fragment): human immunodeficiency virus 1 (HIV-1) Rev protein; rev; enhances nuclear export of unspliced and incompletely spliced viral mRNAs
   2027..2143    +  misc_feature   cPPT/CTS: central polypurine tract and central termination sequence of HIV-1
   2156..2232    +  enhancer       CMV enhancer (fragment): human cytomegalovirus immediate early enhancer
   2233..2436    +  promoter       CMV promoter: human cytomegalovirus (CMV) immediate early promoter
   2567..4012    +  CDS            DDX6 (sequence partly withheld): DDX6_HUMAN - Also known as HLR2, RCK. Experimental evidence at protein level: Swiss-Prot protein existence level 1. Essential for the formation of P-bodies, cytosolic membrane- less ribonucleoprotein granules involved in RNA metabolism through the coordinated storage of mRNAs encoding regulatory functions (PubMed:25995375, PubMed:27342281, PubMed:31422817). Plays a role in P- bodies to coordinate the storage of translationally inactive mRNAs in the cytoplasm and prevent their degradation (PubMed:27342281). In the process of mRNA degradation, plays a role in mRNA decapping (PubMed:16364915). Bl
   4025..4744    +  CDS            EGFP: the original enhanced GFP (Yang et al., 1996) mammalian codon-optimized
   4786..4997    +  promoter       EF-1α core promoter: core promoter for human elongation factor EF-1α
   5010..5278    +  LTR            5' LTR (truncated): truncated 5' long terminal repeat (LTR) from human T-cell leukemia virus (HTLV) type 1
   5305..5904    +  CDS            PuroR: puromycin N-acetyltransferase; pac from Streptomyces alboniger; confers resistance to puromycin
   5911..6499    +  misc_feature   WPRE: woodchuck hepatitis virus posttranscriptional regulatory element
   6494..6601    +  CDS            nef (fragment): NEF_SIVS4 - Experimental evidence at protein level: Swiss-Prot protein existence level 1. Interferes with TCR signaling from the cell membrane. Interacts with CD247/TCRZ (TCR zeta chain) and exert potent down- regulation of cell surface TCR/CD3 complexes. From Simian immunodeficiency virus (isolate F236/smH4) (SIV-sm) (Simian immunodeficiency virus sooty mangabey monkey).
   6626..6806    +  LTR            5' LTR (truncated): truncated 5' long terminal repeat (LTR) from HIV-1
   6878..6999    +  polyA_signal   SV40 poly(A) signal: SV40 polyadenylation signal
   7039..7174    +  rep_origin     SV40 ori: SV40 origin of replication
   7231..7247    -  protein_bind   lac operator: The lac repressor binds to the lac operator to inhibit transcription in E. coli. This inhibition can be relieved by adding lactose or isopropyl-β-D-thiogalactopyranoside (IPTG). lac repressor encoded by lacI
   7255..7285    -  promoter       lac promoter: promoter for the E. coli lac operon
   7300..7321    -  protein_bind   CAP binding site: CAP binding activates transcription in the presence of cAMP. E. coli catabolite activator protein
   7334..7426    -  CDS            lacI (fragment): lac repressor; lacI; The lac repressor binds to the lac operator to inhibit transcription in E. coli. This inhibition can be relieved by adding lactose or isopropyl-β-D-thiogalactopyranoside (IPTG).
   7609..8197    -  rep_origin     ori: high-copy-number ColE1/pMB1/pBR322/pUC origin of replication
   8368..9228    -  CDS            AmpR: β-lactamase; bla; confers resistance to ampicillin, carbenicillin, and related antibiotics
   9229..9333    -  promoter       AmpR promoter: bla
   9428..9463    +  CDS            rop (fragment): Rop protein, which maintains plasmids at low copy number; rop
   9565..52      +  misc_feature   bom (fragment) (across the origin): basis of mobility region from pBR322
>Addgene plasmid #240020 | LLPS-pCDH-DDX6-WT | addgene full sequence | sequence record 476597 | Addgene NGS Result
TATGCGGTGTGAAATACCGCACAGATGCGTAAGGAGAAAATACCGCATCAGGCGCCATTCGCCATTCAGG
CTGCGCAACTGTTGGGAAGGGCGATCGGTGCGGGCCTCTTCGCTATTACGCCAGCTGGCGAAAGGGGGAT
GTGCTGCAAGGCGATTAAGTTGGGTAACGCCAGGGTTTTCCCAGTCACGACGTTGTAAAACGACGGCCAG
TGCCAAGCTGACGCGTGTAGTCTTATGCAATACTCTTGTAGTCTTGCAACATGGTAACGATGAGTTAGCA
ACATGCCTTACAAGGAGAGAAAAAGCACCGTGCATGCCGATTGGTGGAAGTAAGGTGGTACGATCGTGCC
TTATTAGGAAGGCAACAGACGGGTCTGACATGGATTGGACGAACCACTGAATTGCCGCATTGCAGAGATA
TTGTATTTAAGTGCCTAGCTCGATACATAAACGGGTCTCTCTGGTTAGACCAGATCTGAGCCTGGGAGCT
CTCTGGCTAACTAGGGAACCCACTGCTTAAGCCTCAATAAAGCTTGCCTTGAGTGCTTCAAGTAGTGTGT
GCCCGTCTGTTGTGTGACTCTGGTAACTAGAGATCCCTCAGACCCTTTTAGTCAGTGTGGAAAATCTCTA
GCAGTGGCGCCCGAACAGGGACTTGAAAGCGAAAGGGAAACCAGAGGAGCTCTCTCGACGCAGGACTCGG
CTTGCTGAAGCGCGCACGGCAAGAGGCGAGGGGCGGCGACTGGTGAGTACGCCAAAAATTTTGACTAGCG
GAGGCTAGAAGGAGAGAGATGGGTGCGAGAGCGTCAGTATTAAGCGGGGGAGAATTAGATCGCGATGGGA
AAAAATTCGGTTAAGGCCAGGGGGAAAGAAAAAATATAAATTAAAACATATAGTATGGGCAAGCAGGGAG
CTAGAACGATTCGCAGTTAATCCTGGCCTGTTAGAAACATCAGAAGGCTGTAGACAAATACTGGGACAGC
TACAACCATCCCTTCAGACAGGATCAGAAGAACTTAGATCATTATATAATACAGTAGCAACCCTCTATTG
TGTGCATCAAAGGATAGAGATAAAAGACACCAAGGAAGCTTTAGACAAGATAGAGGAAGAGCAAAACAAA
AGTAAGACCACCGCACAGCAAGCGGCCACTGATCTTCAGACCTGGAGGAGGAGATATGAGGGACAATTGG
AGAAGTGAATTATATAAATATAAAGTAGTAAAAATTGAACCATTAGGAGTAGCACCCACCAAGGCAAAGA
GAAGAGTGGTGCAGAGAGAAAAAAGAGCAGTGGGAATAGGAGCTTTGTTCCTTGGGTTCTTGGGAGCAGC
AGGAAGCACTATGGGCGCAGCGTCAATGACGCTGACGGTACAGGCCAGACAATTATTGTCTGGTATAGTG
CAGCAGCAGAACAATTTGCTGAGGGCTATTGAGGCGCAACAGCATCTGTTGCAACTCACAGTCTGGGGCA
TCAAGCAGCTCCAGGCAAGAATCCTGGCTGTGGAAAGATACCTAAAGGATCAACAGCTCCTGGGGATTTG
GGGTTGCTCTGGAAAACTCATTTGCACCACTGCTGTGCCTTGGAATGCTAGTTGGAGTAATAAATCTCTG
GAACAGATTTGGAATCACACGACCTGGATGGAGTGGGACAGAGAAATTAACAATTACACAAGCTTAATAC
ACTCCTTAATTGAAGAATCGCAAAACCAGCAAGAAAAGAATGAACAAGAATTATTGGAATTAGATAAATG
GGCAAGTTTGTGGAATTGGTTTAACATAACAAATTGGCTGTGGTATATAAAATTATTCATAATGATAGTA
GGAGGCTTGGTAGGTTTAAGAATAGTTTTTGCTGTACTTTCTATAGTGAATAGAGTTAGGCAGGGATATT
CACCATTATCGTTTCAGACCCACCTCCCAACCCCGAGGGGACCCGACAGGCCCGAAGGAATAGAAGAAGA
AGGTGGAGAGAGAGACAGAGACAGATCCATTCGATTAGTGAACGGATCTCGACGGTATCGGTTAACTTTT
AAAAGAAAAGGGGGGATTGGGGGGTACAGTGCAGGGGAAAGAATAGTAGACATAATAGCAACAGACATAC
AAACTAAAGAATTACAAAAACAAATTACAAAATTCAAAATTTTATCGATACTAGTATTATGCCCAGTACA
TGACCTTATGGGACTTTCCTACTTGGCAGTACATCTACGTATTAGTCATCGCTATTACCATGGTGATGCG
GTTTTGGCAGTACATCAATGGGCGTGGATAGCGGTTTGACTCACGGGGATTTCCAAGTCTCCACCCCATT
GACGTCAATGGGAGTTTGTTTTGGCACCAAAATCAACGGGACTTTCCAAAATGTCGTAACAACTCCGCCC
CATTGACGCAAATGGGCGGTAGGCGTGTACGGTGGGAGGTTTATATAAGCAGAGCTCGTTTAGTGAACCG
TCAGATCGCCTGGAGACGCCATCCACGCTGTTTTGACCTCCATAGAAGATTCTAGAATGCATCATCACCA
TCACCACGAGCCAACCACTCTGGTTCCGCGTGGATCCGATAACGCGAGCACGGCCAGAACAGAGAACCCT
GTTATAATGGGTCTGTCCAGTCAAAATGGTCAGCTGAGAGGCCCTGTGAAACCCACTGGTGGCCCTGGAG
GAGGGGGCACACAGACACAGCAACAGATGAACCAGCTGAAAAACACCAACACAATCAATAATGGCACTCA
GCAGCAAGCACAGAGTATGACCACCACTATTAAACCTGGTGATGACTGGAAAAAGACTTTAAAACTCCCT
CCAAAGGATCTAAGAATCAAAACTTCGGATGTGACCTCCACAAAAGGAAATGAGTTTGAAGATTACTGTT
TGAAACGGGAGTTACTGATGGGAATTTTTGAAATGGGCTGGGAAAAGCCATCTCCTATTCAGGAGGAGAG
CATTCCCATTGCTTTATCTGGTAGGGATATCTTAGCTAGAGCAAAAAATGGAACAGGCAAGAGCGGTGCC
TACCTCATTCCCTTACTTGAACGGCTAGACCTGAAGAAGGACAATATACAAGCAATGGTGATTGTTCCCA
CTAGAGAACTTGCTCTACAGGTCAGTCAAATTTGCATCCAGGTCAGCAAACACATGGGAGGGGCCAAAGT
GATGGCAACCACAGGAGGAACCAATTTACGAGATGACATAATGAGGCTTGATGATACAGTGCACGTGGTG
ATTGCTACCCCTGGGAGAATCCTGGATCTTATTAAGAAAGGAGTAGCAAAGGTTGATCATGTCCAGATGA
TAGTATTGGATGAGGCAGATAAGTTGCTGTCACAGGATTTTGTGCAGATAATGGAGGATATTATTCTCAC
GCTACCTAAAAACAGGCAGATTTTACTATATTCCGCTACTTTCCCTCTTAGTGTACAGAAGTTCATGAAT
TCCCATTTGCAGAAACCCTATGAGATTAACCTGATGGAG
[501 nt withheld, positions 3470-3970]
GTGGCAGAATACCACAGCGAGCCTGTAGAAGATGAGAAACCTGAGCCAACCACTATGGTGAGCAAGGGCG
AGGAGCTGTTCACCGGGGTGGTGCCCATCCTGGTCGAGCTGGACGGCGACGTAAACGGCCACAAGTTCAG
CGTGTCTGGCGAGGGCGAGGGCGATGCCACCTACGGCAAGCTGACCCTGAAGTTCATCTGCACCACCGGC
AAGCTGCCCGTGCCCTGGCCCACCCTCGTGACCACCCTGACCTACGGCGTGCAGTGCTTCAGCCGCTACC
CCGACCACATGAAGCAGCACGACTTCTTCAAGTCCGCCATGCCCGAAGGCTACGTCCAGGAGCGCACCAT
CTTCTTCAAGGACGACGGCAACTACAAGACCCGCGCCGAGGTGAAGTTCGAGGGCGACACCCTGGTGAAC
CGCATCGAGCTGAAGGGCATCGACTTCAAGGAGGACGGCAACATCCTGGGGCACAAGCTGGAGTACAACT
ACAACAGCCACAACGTCTATATCATGGCCGACAAGCAGAAGAACGGCATCAAGGCGAACTTCAAGATCCG
CCACAACATCGAGGACGGCAGCGTGCAGCTCGCCGACCACTACCAGCAGAACACCCCCATCGGCGACGGC
CCCGTGCTGCTGCCCGACAACCACTACCTGAGCACCCAGTCCGCCCTGAGCAAAGACCCCAACGAGAAGC
GCGATCACATGGTCCTGCTGGAGTTCGTGACCGCCGCCGGGATCACTCTCGGCATGGACGAGCTGTACAA
GTAAGCGGCCGCGAAGGATCTGCGATCGCTCCGGTGCCCGTCAGTGGGCAGAGCGCACATCGCCCACAGT
CCCCGAGAAGTTGGGGGGAGGGGTCGGCAATTGAACGGGTGCCTAGAGAAGGTGGCGCGGGGTAAACTGG
GAAAGTGATGTCGTGTACTGGCTCCGCCTTTTTCCCGAGGGTGGGGGAGAACCGTATATAAGTGCAGTAG
TCGCCGTGAACGTTCTTTTTCGCAACGGGTTTGCCGCCAGAACACAGCTGAAGCTTCGAGGGGCTCGCAT
CTCTCCTTCACGCGCCCGCCGCCCTACCTGAGGCCGCCATCCACGCCGGTTGAGTCGCGTTCTGCCGCCT
CCCGCCTGTGGTGCCTCCTGAACTGCGTCCGCCGTCTAGGTAAGTTTAAAGCTCAGGTCGAGACCGGGCC
TTTGTCCGGCGCTCCCTTGGAGCCTACCTAGACTCAGCCGGCTCTCCACGCTTTGCCTGACCCTGCTTGC
TCAACTCTACGTCTTTGTTTCGTTTTCTGTTCTGCGCCGTTACAGATCCAAGCTGTGACCGGCGCCTACG
CTAGATGACCGAGTACAAGCCCACGGTGCGCCTCGCCACCCGCGACGACGTCCCCAGGGCCGTACGCACC
CTCGCCGCCGCGTTCGCCGACTACCCCGCCACGCGCCACACCGTCGATCCGGACCGCCACATCGAGCGGG
TCACCGAGCTGCAAGAACTCTTCCTCACGCGCGTCGGGCTCGACATCGGCAAGGTGTGGGTCGCGGACGA
CGGCGCCGCGGTGGCGGTCTGGACCACGCCGGAGAGCGTCGAAGCGGGGGCGGTGTTCGCCGAGATCGGC
CCGCGCATGGCCGAGTTGAGCGGTTCCCGGCTGGCCGCGCAGCAACAGATGGAAGGCCTCCTGGCGCCGC
ACCGGCCCAAGGAGCCCGCGTGGTTCCTGGCCACCGTCGGCGTCTCGCCCGACCACCAGGGCAAGGGTCT
GGGCAGCGCCGTCGTGCTCCCCGGAGTGGAGGCGGCCGAGCGCGCCGGGGTGCCCGCCTTCCTGGAGACC
TCCGCGCCCCGCAACCTCCCCTTCTACGAGCGGCTCGGCTTCACCGTCACCGCCGACGTCGAGGTGCCCG
AAGGACCGCGCACCTGGTGCATGACCCGCAAGCCCGGTGCCTGAGTCGACAATCAACCTCTGGATTACAA
AATTTGTGAAAGATTGACTGGTATTCTTAACTATGTTGCTCCTTTTACGCTATGTGGATACGCTGCTTTA
ATGCCTTTGTATCATGCTATTGCTTCCCGTATGGCTTTCATTTTCTCCTCCTTGTATAAATCCTGGTTGC
TGTCTCTTTATGAGGAGTTGTGGCCCGTTGTCAGGCAACGTGGCGTGGTGTGCACTGTGTTTGCTGACGC
AACCCCCACTGGTTGGGGCATTGCCACCACCTGTCAGCTCCTTTCCGGGACTTTCGCTTTCCCCCTCCCT
ATTGCCACGGCGGAACTCATCGCCGCCTGCCTTGCCCGCTGCTGGACAGGGGCTCGGCTGTTGGGCACTG
ACAATTCCGTGGTGTTGTCGGGGAAATCATCGTCCTTTCCTTGGCTGCTCGCCTGTGTTGCCACCTGGAT
TCTGCGCGGGACGTCCTTCTGCTACGTCCCTTCGGCCCTCAATCCAGCGGACCTTCCTTCCCGCGGCCTG
CTGCCGGCTCTGCGGCCTCTTCCGCGTCTTCGCCTTCGCCCTCAGACGAGTCGGATCTCCCTTTGGGCCG
CCTCCCCGCCTGGTACCTTTAAGACCAATGACTTACAAGGCAGCTGTAGATCTTAGCCACTTTTTAAAAG
AAAAGGGGGGACTGGAAGGGCTAATTCACTCCCAACGAAGATAAGATCTGCTTTTTGCTTGTACTGGGTC
TCTCTGGTTAGACCAGATCTGAGCCTGGGAGCTCTCTGGCTAACTAGGGAACCCACTGCTTAAGCCTCAA
TAAAGCTTGCCTTGAGTGCTTCAAGTAGTGTGTGCCCGTCTGTTGTGTGACTCTGGTAACTAGAGATCCC
TCAGACCCTTTTAGTCAGTGTGGAAAATCTCTAGCAGTAGTAGTTCATGTCATCTTATTATTCAGTATTT
ATAACTTGCAAAGAAATGAATATCAGAGAGTGAGAGGAACTTGTTTATTGCAGCTTATAATGGTTACAAA
TAAAGCAATAGCATCACAAATTTCACAAATAAAGCATTTTTTTCACTGCATTCTAGTTGTGGTTTGTCCA
AACTCATCAATGTATCTTATCATGTCTGGCTCTAGCTATCCCGCCCCTAACTCCGCCCATCCCGCCCCTA
ACTCCGCCCAGTTCCGCCCATTCTCCGCCCCATGGCTGACTAATTTTTTTTATTTATGCAGAGGCCGAGG
CCGCCTCGGCCTCTGAGCTATTCCAGAAGTAGTGAGGAGGCTTTTTTGGAGGCCTAGACTTTTGCAGAGA
CCAAATTCGTAATCATGTCATAGCTGTTTCCTGTGTGAAATTGTTATCCGCTCACAATTCCACACAACAT
ACGAGCCGGAAGCATAAAGTGTAAAGCCTGGGGTGCCTAATGAGTGAGCTAACTCACATTAATTGCGTTG
CGCTCACTGCCCGCTTTCCAGTCGGGAAACCTGTCGTGCCAGCTGCATTAATGAATCGGCCAACGCGCGG
GGAGAGGCGGTTTGCGTATTGGGCGCTCTTCCGCTTCCTCGCTCACTGACTCGCTGCGCTCGGTCGTTCG
GCTGCGGCGAGCGGTATCAGCTCACTCAAAGGCGGTAATACGGTTATCCACAGAATCAGGGGATAACGCA
GGAAAGAACATGTGAGCAAAAGGCCAGCAAAAGGCCAGGAACCGTAAAAAGGCCGCGTTGCTGGCGTTTT
TCCATAGGCTCCGCCCCCCTGACGAGCATCACAAAAATCGACGCTCAAGTCAGAGGTGGCGAAACCCGAC
AGGACTATAAAGATACCAGGCGTTTCCCCCTGGAAGCTCCCTCGTGCGCTCTCCTGTTCCGACCCTGCCG
CTTACCGGATACCTGTCCGCCTTTCTCCCTTCGGGAAGCGTGGCGCTTTCTCATAGCTCACGCTGTAGGT
ATCTCAGTTCGGTGTAGGTCGTTCGCTCCAAGCTGGGCTGTGTGCACGAACCCCCCGTTCAGCCCGACCG
CTGCGCCTTATCCGGTAACTATCGTCTTGAGTCCAACCCGGTAAGACACGACTTATCGCCACTGGCAGCA
GCCACTGGTAACAGGATTAGCAGAGCGAGGTATGTAGGCGGTGCTACAGAGTTCTTGAAGTGGTGGCCTA
ACTACGGCTACACTAGAAGAACAGTATTTGGTATCTGCGCTCTGCTGAAGCCAGTTACCTTCGGAAAAAG
AGTTGGTAGCTCTTGATCCGGCAAACAAACCACCGCTGGTAGCGGTGGTTTTTTTGTTTGCAAGCAGCAG
ATTACGCGCAGAAAAAAAGGATCTCAAGAAGATCCTTTGATCTTTTCTACGGGGTCTGACGCTCAGTGGA
ACGAAAACTCACGTTAAGGGATTTTGGTCATGAGATTATCAAAAAGGATCTTCACCTAGATCCTTTTAAA
TTAAAAATGAAGTTTTAAATCAATCTAAAGTATATATGAGTAAACTTGGTCTGACAGTTACCAATGCTTA
ATCAGTGAGGCACCTATCTCAGCGATCTGTCTATTTCGTTCATCCATAGTTGCCTGACTCCCCGTCGTGT
AGATAACTACGATACGGGAGGGCTTACCATCTGGCCCCAGTGCTGCAATGATACCGCGAGACCCACGCTC
ACCGGCTCCAGATTTATCAGCAATAAACCAGCCAGCCGGAAGGGCCGAGCGCAGAAGTGGTCCTGCAACT
TTATCCGCCTCCATCCAGTCTATTAATTGTTGCCGGGAAGCTAGAGTAAGTAGTTCGCCAGTTAATAGTT
TGCGCAACGTTGTTGCCATTGCTACAGGCATCGTGGTGTCACGCTCGTCGTTTGGTATGGCTTCATTCAG
CTCCGGTTCCCAACGATCAAGGCGAGTTACATGATCCCCCATGTTGTGCAAAAAAGCGGTTAGCTCCTTC
GGTCCTCCGATCGTTGTCAGAAGTAAGTTGGCCGCAGTGTTATCACTCATGGTTATGGCAGCACTGCATA
ATTCTCTTACTGTCATGCCATCCGTAAGATGCTTTTCTGTGACTGGTGAGTACTCAACCAAGTCATTCTG
AGAATAGTGTATGCGGCGACCGAGTTGCTCTTGCCCGGCGTCAATACGGGATAATACCGCGCCACATAGC
AGAACTTTAAAAGTGCTCATCATTGGAAAACGTTCTTCGGGGCGAAAACTCTCAAGGATCTTACCGCTGT
TGAGATCCAGTTCGATGTAACCCACTCGTGCACCCAACTGATCTTCAGCATCTTTTACTTTCACCAGCGT
TTCTGGGTGAGCAAAAACAGGAAGGCAAAATGCCGCAAAAAAGGGAATAAGGGCGACACGGAAATGTTGA
ATACTCATACTCTTCCTTTTTCAATATTATTGAAGCATTTATCAGGGTTATTGTCTCATGAGCGGATACA
TATTTGAATGTATTTAGAAAAATAAACAAATAGGGGTTCCGCGCACATTTCCCCGAAAAGTGCCACCTGA
CGTCTAAGAAACCATTATTATCATGACATTAACCTATAAAAATAGGCGTATCACGAGGCCCTTTCGTCTC
GCGCGTTTCGGTGATGACGGTGAAAACCTCTGACACATGCAGCTCCCGGAGACGGTCACAGCTTGTCTGT
AAGCGGATGCCGGGAGCAGACAAGCCCGTCAGGGCGCGTCAGCGGGTGTTGGCGGGTGTCGGGGCTGGCT
TAACTATGCGGCATCAGAGCAGATTGTACTGAGAGTGCACCA
